>Addgene plasmid #225938 | pLV-SFFV-RTN4-WPRE-UbC-Emerald | addgene full sequence | sequence record 446791 | Addgene NGS Result
TGATATCGAGCTTGCTACAAGGGACTTTCCGCTGGGGACTTTCCAGGGAGGCGTGGCCTGGGCGGGACTG
GGGAGTGGCGAGCCCTCAGATCCTGCATATAAGCAGCTGCTTTTTGCCTGTACTGGGTCTCTCTGGTTAG
ACCAGATCTGAGCCTGGGAGCTCTCTGGCTAACTAGGGAACCCACTGCTTAAGCCTCAATAAAGCTTGCC
TTGAGTGCTTCAAGTAGTGTGTGCCCGTCTGTTGTGTGACTCTGGTAACTAGAGATCCCTCAGACCCTTT
TAGTCAGTGTGGAAAATCTCTAGCAGTGGCGCCCGAACAGGGACTTGAAAGCGAAAGGGAAACCAGAGGA
GCTCTCTCGACGCAGGACTCGGCTTGCTGAAGCGCGCACGGCAAGAGGCGAGGGGCGGCGACTGGTGAGT
ACGCCAAAAATTTTGACTAGCGGAGGCTAGAAGGAGAGAGATGGGTGCGAGAGCGTCAGTATTAAGCGGG
GGAGAATTAGATCGCGATGGGAAAAAATTCGGTTAAGGCCAGGGGGAAAGAAAAAATATAAATTAAAACA
TATAGTATGGGCAAGCAGGGAGCTAGAACGATTCGCAGTTAATCCTGGCCTGTTAGAAACATCAGAAGGC
TGTAGACAAATACTGGGACAGCTACAACCATCCCTTCAGACAGGATCAGAAGAACTTAGATCATTATATA
ATACAGTAGCAACCCTCTATTGTGTGCATCAAAGGATAGAGATAAAAGACACCAAGGAAGCTTTAGACAA
GATAGAGGAAGAGCAAAACAAAAGTAAGACCACCGCACAGCAAGCGGCCGGCCGCTGATCTTCAGACCTG
GAGGAGGAGATATGAGGGACAATTGGAGAAGTGAATTATATAAATATAAAGTAGTAAAAATTGAACCATT
AGGAGTAGCACCCACCAAGGCAAAGAGAAGAGTGGTGCAGAGAGAAAAAAGAGCAGTGGGAATAGGAGCT
TTGTTCCTTGGGTTCTTGGGAGCAGCAGGAAGCACTATGGGCGCAGCGTCAATGACGCTGACGGTACAGG
CCAGACAATTATTGTCTGGTATAGTGCAGCAGCAGAACAATTTGCTGAGGGCTATTGAGGCGCAACAGCA
TCTGTTGCAACTCACAGTCTGGGGCATCAAGCAGCTCCAGGCAAGAATCCTGGCTGTGGAAAGATACCTA
AAGGATCAACAGCTCCTGGGGATTTGGGGTTGCTCTGGAAAACTCATTTGCACCACTGCTGTGCCTTGGA
ATGCTAGTTGGAGTAATAAATCTCTGGAACAGATTTGGAATCACACGACCTGGATGGAGTGGGACAGAGA
AATTAACAATTACACAAGCTTAATACACTCCTTAATTGAAGAATCGCAAAACCAGCAAGAAAAGAATGAA
CAAGAATTATTGGAATTAGATAAATGGGCAAGTTTGTGGAATTGGTTTAACATAACAAATTGGCTGTGGT
ATATAAAATTATTCATAATGATAGTAGGAGGCTTGGTAGGTTTAAGAATAGTTTTTGCTGTACTTTCTAT
AGTGAATAGAGTTAGGCAGGGATATTCACCATTATCGTTTCAGACCCACCTCCCAACCCCGAGGGGACCC
GACAGGCCCGAAGGAATAGAAGAAGAAGGTGGAGAGAGAGACAGAGACAGATCCATTCGATTAGTGAACG
GATCTCGACGGTATCGCCAAATGGCAGTATTCATCCACAATTTTAAAAGAAAAGGGGGGATTGGGGGGTA
CAGTGCAGGGGAAAGAATAGTAGACATAATAGCAACAGACATACAAACTAAAGAATTACAAAAACAAATT
ACAAAAATTCAAAATTTTCGGGTTTATTACAGGGACAGCAGAGATCCAGTTTGGATCGATAAGCTTGATA
TCGAATTCCTGCAGCCCCGATAAAATAAAAGATTTTATTTAGTCTCCAGAAAAAGGGGGGAATGAAAGAC
CCCACCTGTAGGTTTGGCAAGCTAGCTGCAGTAACGCCATTTTGCAAGGCATGGAAAAATACCAAACCAA
GAATAGAGAAGTTCAGATCAAGGGCGGGTACATGAAAATAGCTAACGTTGGGCCAAACAGGATATCTGCG
GTGAGCAGTTTCGGCCCCGGCCCGGGGCCAAGAACAGATGGTCACCGCAGTTTCGGCCCCGGCCCGAGGC
CAAGAACAGATGGTCCCCAGATATGGCCCAACCCTCAGCAGTTTCTTAAGACCCATCAGATGTTTCCAGG
CTCCCCCAAGGACCTGAAATGACCCTGCGCCTTATTTGAATTAACCAATCAGCCTGCTTCTCGCTTCTGT
TCGCGCGCTTCTGCTTCCCGAGCTCTATAAAAGAGCTCACAACCCCTCACTCGGCGCGCCAGTCCTCCGA
CAGACTGAGTCGCCCGGGGGGGATCCACCGGTCGCCACCATGGAAGACCTGGACCAGTCTCCTCTGGTCT
CGTCCTCGGACAGCCCACCCCGGCCGCAGCCCGCGTTCAAGTACCAGTTCGTGAGGGAGCCCGAGGACGA
GGAGGAAGAAGAGGAGGAGGAAGAGGAGGACGAGGACGAAGACCTGGAGGAGCTGGAGGTGCTGGAGAGG
AAGCCCGCCGCCGGGCTGTCCGCGGCCCCAGTGCCCACCGCCCCTGCCGCCGGCGCGCCCCTGATGGACT
TCGGAAATGACTTCGTGCCGCCGGCGCCCCGGGGACCCCTGCCGGCCGCTCCCCCCGTCGCCCCGGAGCG
GCAGCCGTCTTGGGACCCGAGCCCGGTGTCGTCGACCGTGCCCGCGCCATCCCCGCTGTCTGCTGCCGCA
GTCTCGCCCTCCAAGCTCCCTGAGGACGACGAGCCTCCGGCCCGGCCTCCCCCTCCTCCCCCGGCCAGCG
TGAGCCCCCAGGCAGAGCCCGTGTGGACCCCGCCAGCCCCGGCTCCCGCCGCGCCCCCCTCCACCCCGGC
CGCGCCCAAGCGCAGGGGCTCCTCGGGCTCAGTGGATGAGACCCTTTTTGCTCTTCCTGCTGCATCTGAG
CCTGTGATACGCTCCTCTGCAGAAAATATGGACTTGAAGGAGCAGCCAGGTAACACTATTTCGGCTGGTC
AAGAGGATTTCCCATCTGTCCTGCTTGAAACTGCTGCTTCTCTTCCTTCTCTGTCTCCTCTCTCAGCCGC
TTCTTTCAAAGAACATGAATACCTTGGTAATTTGTCAACAGTATTACCCACTGAAGGAACACTTCAAGAA
AATGTCAGTGAAGCTTCTAAAGAGGTCTCAGAGAAGGCAAAAACTCTACTCATAGATAGAGATTTAACAG
AGTTTTCAGAATTAGAATACTCAGAAATGGGATCATCGTTCAGTGTCTCTCCAAAAGCAGAATCTGCCGT
AATAGTAGCAAATCCTAGGGAAGAAATAATCGTGAAAAATAAAGATGAAGAAGAGAAGTTAGTTAGTAAT
AACATCCTTCATAATCAACAAGAGTTACCTACAGCTCTTACTAAATTGGTTAAAGAGGATGAAGTTGTGT
CTTCAGAAAAAGCAAAAGACAGTTTTAATGAAAAGAGAGTTGCAGTGGAAGCTCCTATGAGGGAGGAATA
TGCAGACTTCAAACCATTTGAGCGAGTATGGGAAGTGAAAGATAGTAAGGAAGATAGTGATATGTTGGCT
GCTGGAGGTAAAATCGAGAGCAACTTGGAAAGTAAAGTGGATAAAAAATGTTTTGCAGATAGCCTTGAGC
AAACTAATCACGAAAAAGATAGTGAGAGTAGTAATGATGATACTTCTTTCCCCAGTACGCCAGAAGGTAT
AAAGGATCGTTCAGGAGCATATATCACATGTGCTCCCTTTAACCCAGCAGCAACTGAGAGCATTGCAACA
AACATTTTTCCTTTGTTAGGAGATCCTACTTCAGAAAATAAGACCGATGAAAAAAAAATAGAAGAAAAGA
AGGCCCAAATAGTAACAGAGAAGAATACTAGCACCAAAACATCAAACCCTTTTCTTGTAGCAGCACAGGA
TTCTGAGACAGATTATGTCACAACAGATAATTTAACAAAGGTGACTGAGGAAGTCGTGGCAAACATGCCT
GAAGGCCTGACTCCAGATTTAGTACAGGAAGCATGTGAAAGTGAATTGAATGAAGTTACTGGTACAAAGA
TTGCTTATGAAACAAAAATGGACTTGGTTCAAACATCAGAAGTTATGCAAGAGTCACTCTATCCTGCAGC
ACAGCTTTGCCCATCATTTGAAGAGTCAGAAGCTACTCCTTCACCAGTTTTGCCTGACATTGTTATGGAA
GCACCATTGAATTCTGCAGTTCCTAGTGCTGGTGCTTCCGTGATACAGCCCAGCTCATCACCATTAGAAG
CTTCTTCAGTTAATTATGAAAGCATAAAACATGAGCCTGAAAACCCCCCACCATATGAAGAGGCCATGAG
TGTATCACTAAAAAAAGTATCAGGAATAAAGGAAGAAATTAAAGAGCCTGAAAATATTAATGCAGCTCTT
CAAGAAACAGAAGCTCCTTATATATCTATTGCATGTGATTTAATTAAAGAAACAAAGCTTTCTGCTGAAC
CAGCTCCGGATTTCTCTGATTATTCAGAAATGGCAAAAGTTGAACAGCCAGTGCCTGATCATTCTGAGCT
AGTTGAAGATTCCTCACCTGATTCTGAACCAGTTGACTTATTTAGTGATGATTCAATACCTGACGTTCCA
CAAAAACAAGATGAAACTGTGATGCTTGTGAAAGAAAGTCTCACTGAGACTTCATTTGAGTCAATGATAG
AATATGAAAATAAGGAAAAACTCAGTGCTTTGCCACCTGAGGGAGGAAAGCCATATTTGGAATCTTTTAA
GCTCAGTTTAGATAACACAAAAGATACCCTGTTACCTGATGAAGTTTCAACATTGAGCAAAAAGGAGAAA
ATTCCTTTGCAGATGGAGGAGCTCAGTACTGCAGTTTATTCAAATGATGACTTATTTATTTCTAAGGAAG
CACAGATAAGAGAAACTGAAACGTTTTCAGATTCATCTCCAATTGAAATTATAGATGAGTTCCCTACATT
GATCAGTTCTAAAACTGATTCATTTTCTAAATTAGCCAGGGAATATACTGACCTAGAAGTATCCCACAAA
AGTGAAATTGCTAATGCCCCGGATGGAGCTGGGTCATTGCCTTGCACAGAATTGCCCCATGACCTTTCTT
TGAAGAACATACAACCCAAAGTTGAAGAGAAAATCAGTTTCTCAGATGACTTTTCTAAAAATGGGTCTGC
TACATCAAAGGTGCTCTTATTGCCTCCAGATGTTTCTGCTTTGGCCACTCAAGCAGAGATAGAGAGCATA
GTTAAACCCAAAGTTCTTGTGAAAGAAGCTGAGAAAAAACTTCCTTCCGATACAGAAAAAGAGGACAGAT
CACCATCTGCTATATTTTCAGCAGAGCTGAGTAAAACTTCAGTTGTTGACCTCCTGTACTGGAGAGACAT
TAAGAAGACTGGAGTGGTGTTTGGTGCCAGCCTATTCCTGCTGCTTTCATTGACAGTATTCAGCATTGTG
AGCGTAACAGCCTACATTGCCTTGGCCCTGCTCTCTGTGACCATCAGCTTTAGGATATACAAGGGTGTGA
TCCAAGCTATCCAGAAATCAGATGAAGGCCACCCATTCAGGGCATATCTGGAATCTGAAGTTGCTATATC
TGAGGAGTTGGTTCAGAAGTACAGTAATTCTGCTCTTGGTCATGTGAACTGCACGATAAAGGAACTCAGG
CGCCTCTTCTTAGTTGATGATTTAGTTGATTCTCTGAAGTTTGCAGTGTTGATGTGGGTATTTACCTATG
TTGGTGCCTTGTTTAATGGTCTGACACTACTGATTTTGGCTCTCATTTCACTCTTCAGTGTTCCTGTTAT
TTATGAACGGCATCAGGCACAGATAGATCATTATCTAGGACTTGCAAATAAGAATGTTAAAGATGCTATG
GCTAAAATCCAAGCAAAAATCCCTGGATTGAAGCGCAAAGCTGAATGAAGCGGCCGCGACTCTAGAGTCG
ACCTGCAGGCATGCAAGCTTGATATCAAGCTTATCGATAATCAACCTCTGGATTACAAAATTTGTGAAAG
ATTGACTGGTATTCTTAACTATGTTGCTCCTTTTACGCTATGTGGATACGCTGCTTTAATGCCTTTGTAT
CATGCTATTGCTTCCCGTATGGCTTTCATTTTCTCCTCCTTGTATAAATCCTGGTTGCTGTCTCTTTATG
AGGAGTTGTGGCCCGTTGTCAGGCAACGTGGCGTGGTGTGCACTGTGTTTGCTGACGCAACCCCCACTGG
TTGGGGCATTGCCACCACCTGTCAGCTCCTTTCCGGGACTTTCGCTTTCCCCCTCCCTATTGCCACGGCG
GAACTCATCGCCGCCTGCCTTGCCCGCTGCTGGACAGGGGCTCGGCTGTTGGGCACTGACAATTCCGTGG
TGTTGTCGGGGAAATCATCGTCCTTTCCTTGGCTGCTCGCCTGTGTTGCCACCTGGATTCTGCGCGGGAC
GTCCTTCTGCTACGTCCCTTCGGCCCTCAATCCAGCGGACCTTCCTTCCCGCGGGCGCCCCCCTCCTCAC
GGCGAGCGCTGCCACGTCAGACGAAGGGCGCAGCGAGCGTCCTGATCCTTCCGCCCGGACGCTCAGGACA
GCGGCCCGCTGCTCATAAGACTCGGCCTTAGAACCCCAGTATCAGCAGAAGGACATTTTAGGACGGGACT
TGGGTGACTCTAGGGCACTGGTTTTCTTTCCAGAGAGCGGAACAGGCGAGGAAAAGTAGTCCCTTCTCGG
CGATTCTGCGGAGGGATCTCCGTGGGGCGGTGAACGCCGATGATTATATAAGGACGCGCCGGGTGTGGCA
CAGCTAGTTCCGTCGCAGCCGGGATTTGGGTCGCGGTTCTTGTTTGTGGATCGCTGTGATCGTCACTTGG
TGAGTAGCGGGCTGCTGGGCTGGCCGGGGCTTTCGTGGCCGCCGGGCCGCTCGGTGGGACGGAAGCGTGT
GGAGAGACCGCCAAGGGCTGTAGTCTGGGTCCGCGAGCAAGGTTGCCCTGAACTGGGGGTTGGGGGGAGC
GCAGCAAAATGGCGGCTGTTCCCGAGTCTTGAATGGAAGACGCTTGTGAGGCGGGCTGTGAGGTCGTTGA
AACAAGGTGGGGGGCATGGTGGGCGGCAAGAACCCAAGGTCTTGAGGCCTTCGCTAATGCGGGAAAGCTC
TTATTCGGGTGAGATGGGCTGGGGCACCATCTGGGGACCCTGACGTGAAGTTTGTCACTGACTGGAGAAC
TCGGTTTGTCGTCTGTTGCGGGGGCGGCAGTTATGGCGGTGCCGTTGGGCAGTGCACCCGTACCTTTGGG
AGCGCGCGCCCTCGTCGTGTCGTGACGTCACCCGTTCTGTTGGCTTATAATGCAGGGTGGGGCCACCTGC
CGGTAGGTGTGCGGTAGGCTTTTCTCCGTCGCAGGACGCAGGGTTCGGGCCTAGGGTAGGCTCTCCTGAA
TCGACAGGCGCCGGACCTCTGGTGAGGGGAGGGATAAGTGAGGCGTCAGTTTCTTTGGTCGGTTTTATGT
ACCTATCTTCTTAAGTAGCTGAAGCTCCGGTTTTGAACTATGCGCTCGGGGTTGGCGAGTGTGTTTTGTG
AAGTTTTTTAGGCACCTTTTGAAATGTAATCATTTGGGTCAATATGTAATTTTCAGTGTTAGACTAGTAA
ATTGTCCGCTAAATTCTGGCCGTTTTTGGCTTTTTTGTTAGACGAAGCTTGGTACCGAGCTCGGATCAAT
TCGCCACCATGGTGAGCAAGGGCGAGGAGCTGTTCACCGGGGTGGTGCCCATCCTGGTCGAGCTGGACGG
CGACGTAAACGGCCACAAGTTCAGCGTGTCCGGCGAGGGCGAGGGCGATGCCACCTACGGCAAGCTGACC
CTGAAGTTCATCTGCACCACCGGCAAGCTGCCCGTGCCCTGGCCCACCCTCGTGACCACCTTGACCTACG
GCGTGCAGTGCTTCGCCCGCTACCCCGACCACATGAAGCAGCACGACTTCTTCAAGTCCGCCATGCCCGA
AGGCTACGTCCAGGAGCGCACCATCTTCTTCAAGGACGACGGCAACTACAAGACCCGCGCCGAGGTGAAG
TTCGAGGGCGACACCCTGGTGAACCGCATCGAGCTGAAGGGCATCGACTTCAAGGAGGACGGCAACATCC
TGGGGCACAAGCTGGAGTACAACTACAACAGCCACAAGGTCTATATCACCGCCGACAAGCAGAAGAACGG
CATCAAGGTGAACTTCAAGACCCGCCACAACATCGAGGACGGCAGCGTGCAGCTCGCCGACCACTACCAG
CAGAACACCCCCATCGGCGACGGCCCCGTGCTGCTGCCCGACAACCACTACCTGAGCACCCAGTCCGCCC
TGAGCAAAGACCCCAACGAGAAGCGCGATCACATGGTCCTGCTGGAGTTCGTGACCGCCGCCGGGATCAC
TCTCGGCATGGACGAGCTGTACAAGTAACTCGAGGGAATTAATTCGAGCTCGGTACCTTTAAGACCAATG
ACTTACAAGGCAGCTGTAGATCTTAGCCACTTTTTAAAAGAAAAGGGGGGACTGGAAGGGCTAATTCACT
CCCAACGAAGACAAGATCTGCTTTTTGCTTGTACTGGGTCTCTCTGGTTAGACCAGATCTGAGCCTGGGA
GCTCTCTGGCTAACTAGGGAACCCACTGCTTAAGCCTCAATAAAGCTTGCCTTGAGTGCTTCAAGTAGTG
TGTGCCCGTCTGTTGTGTGACTCTGGTAACTAGAGATCCCTCAGACCCTTTTAGTCAGTGTGGAAAATCT
CTAGCAGCATCTAGAATTAATTCCGTGTATTCTATAGTGTCACCTAAATCGTATGTGTATGATACATAAG
GTTATGTATTAATTGTAGCCGCGTTCTAACGACAATATGTACAAGCCTAATTGTGTAGCATCTGGCTTAC
TGAAGCAGACCCTATCATCTCTCTCGTAAACTGCCGTCAGAGTCGGTTTGGTTGGACGAACCTTCTGAGT
TTCTGGTAACGCCGTCCCGCACCCGGAAATGGTCAGCGAACCAATCAGCAGGGTCATCGCTAGCCAGATC
CTCTACGCCGGACGCATCGTGGCCGGCATCACCGGCGCCACAGGTGCGGTTGCTGGCGCCTATATCGCCG
ACATCACCGATGGGGAAGATCGGGCTCGCCACTTCGGGCTCATGAGCGCTTGTTTCGGCGTGGGTATGGT
GGCAGGCCCCGTGGCCGGGGGACTGTTGGGCGCCATCTCCTTGCATGCACCATTCCTTGCGGCGGCGGTG
CTCAACGGCCTCAACCTACTACTGGGCTGCTTCCTAATGCAGGAGTCGCATAAGGGAGAGCGTCGAATGG
TGCACTCTCAGTACAATCTGCTCTGATGCCGCATAGTTAAGCCAGCCCCGACACCCGCCAACACCCGCTG
ACGCGCCCTGACGGGCTTGTCTGCTCCCGGCATCCGCTTACAGACAAGCTGTGACCGTCTCCGGGAGCTG
CATGTGTCAGAGGTTTTCACCGTCATCACCGAAACGCGCGAGACGAAAGGGCCTCGTGATACGCCTATTT
TTATAGGTTAATGTCATGATAATAATGGTTTCTTAGACGTCAGGTGGCACTTTTCGGGGAAATGTGCGCG
GAACCCCTATTTGTTTATTTTTCTAAATACATTCAAATATGTATCCGCTCATGAGACAATAACCCTGATA
AATGCTTCAATAATATTGAAAAAGGAAGAGTATGAGTATTCAACATTTCCGTGTCGCCCTTATTCCCTTT
TTTGCGGCATTTTGCCTTCCTGTTTTTGCTCACCCAGAAACGCTGGTGAAAGTAAAAGATGCTGAAGATC
AGTTGGGTGCACGAGTGGGTTACATCGAACTGGATCTCAACAGCGGTAAGATCCTTGAGAGTTTTCGCCC
CGAAGAACGTTTTCCAATGATGAGCACTTTTAAAGTTCTGCTATGTGGCGCGGTATTATCCCGTATTGAC
GCCGGGCAAGAGCAACTCGGTCGCCGCATACACTATTCTCAGAATGACTTGGTTGAGTACTCACCAGTCA
CAGAAAAGCATCTTACGGATGGCATGACAGTAAGAGAATTATGCAGTGCTGCCATAACCATGAGTGATAA
CACTGCGGCCAACTTACTTCTGACAACGATCGGAGGACCGAAGGAGCTAACCGCTTTTTTGCACAACATG
GGGGATCATGTAACTCGCCTTGATCGTTGGGAACCGGAGCTGAATGAAGCCATACCAAACGACGAGCGTG
ACACCACGATGCCTGTAGCAATGGCAACAACGTTGCGCAAACTATTAACTGGCGAACTACTTACTCTAGC
TTCCCGGCAACAATTAATAGACTGGATGGAGGCGGATAAAGTTGCAGGACCACTTCTGCGCTCGGCCCTT
CCGGCTGGCTGGTTTATTGCTGATAAATCTGGAGCCGGTGAGCGTGGGTCTCGCGGTATCATTGCAGCAC
TGGGGCCAGATGGTAAGCCCTCCCGTATCGTAGTTATCTACACGACGGGGAGTCAGGCAACTATGGATGA
ACGAAATAGACAGATCGCTGAGATAGGTGCCTCACTGATTAAGCATTGGTAACTGTCAGACCAAGTTTAC
TCATATATACTTTAGATTGATTTAAAACTTCATTTTTAATTTAAAAGGATCTAGGTGAAGATCCTTTTTG
ATAATCTCATGACCAAAATCCCTTAACGTGAGTTTTCGTTCCACTGAGCGTCAGACCCCGTAGAAAAGAT
CAAAGGATCTTCTTGAGATCCTTTTTTTCTGCGCGTAATCTGCTGCTTGCAAACAAAAAAACCACCGCTA
CCAGCGGTGGTTTGTTTGCCGGATCAAGAGCTACCAACTCTTTTTCCGAAGGTAACTGGCTTCAGCAGAG
CGCAGATACCAAATACTGTTCTTCTAGTGTAGCCGTAGTTAGGCCACCACTTCAAGAACTCTGTAGCACC
GCCTACATACCTCGCTCTGCTAATCCTGTTACCAGTGGCTGCTGCCAGTGGCGATAAGTCGTGTCTTACC
GGGTTGGACTCAAGACGATAGTTACCGGATAAGGCGCAGCGGTCGGGCTGAACGGGGGGTTCGTGCACAC
AGCCCAGCTTGGAGCGAACGACCTACACCGAACTGAGATACCTACAGCGTGAGCTATGAGAAAGCGCCAC
GCTTCCCGAAGGGAGAAAGGCGGACAGGTATCCGGTAAGCGGCAGGGTCGGAACAGGAGAGCGCACGAGG
GAGCTTCCAGGGGGAAACGCCTGGTATCTTTATAGTCCTGTCGGGTTTCGCCACCTCTGACTTGAGCGTC
GATTTTTGTGATGCTCGTCAGGGGGGCGGAGCCTATGGAAAAACGCCAGCAACGCGGCCTTTTTACGGTT
CCTGGCCTTTTGCTGGCCTTTTGCTCACATGTTCTTTCCTGCGTTATCCCCTGATTCTGTGGATAACCGT
ATTACCGCCTTTGAGTGAGCTGATACCGCTCGCCGCAGCCGAACGACCGAGCGCAGCGAGTCAGTGAGCG
AGGAAGCGGAAGAGCGCCCAATACGCAAACCGCCTCTCCCCGCGCGTTGGCCGATTCATTAATGCAGCTG
TGGAATGTGTGTCAGTTAGGGTGTGGAAAGTCCCCAGGCTCCCCAGCAGGCAGAAGTATGCAAAGCATGC
ATCTCAATTAGTCAGCAACCAGGTGTGGAAAGTCCCCAGGCTCCCCAGCAGGCAGAAGTATGCAAAGCAT
GCATCTCAATTAGTCAGCAACCATAGTCCCGCCCCTAACTCCGCCCATCCCGCCCCTAACTCCGCCCAGT
TCCGCCCATTCTCCGCCCCATGGCTGACTAATTTTTTTTATTTATGCAGAGGCCGAGGCCGCCTCGGCCT
CTGAGCTATTCCAGAAGTAGTGAGGAGGCTTTTTTGGAGGCCTAGGCTTTTGCAAAAAGCTTGGACACAA
GACAGGCTTGCGAGATATGTTTGAGAATACCACTTTATCCCGCGTCAGGGAGAGGCAGTGCGTAAAAAGA
CGCGGACTCATGTGAAATACTGGTTTTTAGTGCGCCAGATCTCTATAATCTCGCGCAACCTATTTTCCCC
TCGAACACTTTTTAAGCCGTAGATAAACAGGCTGGGACACTTCACATGAGCGAAAAATACATCGTCACCT
GGGACATGTTGCAGATCCATGCACGTAAACTCGCAAGCCGACTGATGCCTTCTGAACAATGGAAAGGCAT
TATTGCCGTAAGCCGTGGCGGTCTGTACCGGGTGCGTTACTGGCGCGTGAACTGGGTATTCGTCATGTCG
ATACCGTTTGTATTTCCAGCTACGATCACGACAACCAGCGCGAGCTTAAAGTGCTGAAACGCGCAGAAGG
CGATGGCGAAGGCTTCATCGTTATTGATGACCTGGTGGATACCGGTGGTACTGCGGTTGCGATTCGTGAA
ATGTATCCAAAAGCGCACTTTGTCACCATCTTCGCAAAACCGGCTGGTCGTCCGCTGGTTGATGACTATG
TTGTTGATATCCCGCAAGATACCTGGATTGAACAGCCGTGGGATATGGGCGTCGTATTCGTCCCGCCAAT
CTCCGGTCGCTAATCTTTTCAACGCCTGGCACTGCCGGGCGTTGTTCTTTTTAACTTCAGGCGGGTTACA
ATAGTTTCCAGTAAGTATTCTGGAGGCTGCATCCATGACACAGGCAAACCTGAGCGAAACCCTGTTCAAA
CCCCGCTTTAAACATCCTGAAACCTCGACGCTAGTCCGCCGCTTTAATCACGGCGCACAACCGCCTGTGC
AGTCGGCCCTTGATGGTAAAACCATCCCTCACTGGTATCGCATGATTAACCGTCTGATGTGGATCTGGCG
CGGCATTGACCCACGCGAAATCCTCGACGTCCAGGCACGTATTGTGATGAGCGATGCCGAACGTACCGAC
GATGATTTATACGATACGGTGATTGGCTACCGTGGCGGCAACTGGATTTATGAGTGGGCCCCGGATCTTT
GTGAAGGAACCTTACTTCTGTGGTGTGACATAATTGGACAAACTACCTACAGAGATTTAAAGCTCTAAGG
TAAATATAAAATTTTTAAGTGTATAATGTGTTAAACTACTGATTCTAATTGTTTGTGTATTTTAGATTCC
AACCTATGGAACTGATGAATGGGAGCAGTGGTGGAATGCCTTTAATGAGGAAAACCTGTTTTGCTCAGAA
GAAATGCCATCTAGTGATGATGAGGCTACTGCTGACTCTCAACATTCTACTCCTCCAAAAAAGAAGAGAA
AGGTAGAAGACCCCAAGGACTTTCCTTCAGAATTGCTAAGTTTTTTGAGTCATGCTGTGTTTAGTAATAG
AACTCTTGCTTGCTTTGCTATTTACACCACAAAGGAAAAAGCTGCACTGCTATACAAGAAAATTATGGAA
AAATATTCTGTAACCTTTATAAGTAGGCATAACAGTTATAATCATAACATACTGTTTTTTCTTACTCCAC
ACAGGCATAGAGTGTCTGCTATTAATAACTATGCTCAAAAATTGTGTACCTTTAGCTTTTTAATTTGTAA
AGGGGTTAATAAGGAATATTTGATGTATAGTGCCTTGACTAGAGATCATAATCAGCCATACCACATTTGT
AGAGGTTTTACTTGCTTTAAAAAACCTCCCACACCTCCCCCTGAACCTGAAACATAAAATGAATGCAATT
GTTGTTGTTAACTTGTTTATTGCAGCTTATAATGGTTACAAATAAAGCAATAGCATCACAAATTTCACAA
ATAAAGCATTTTTTTCACTGCATTCTAGTTGTGGTTTGTCCAAACTCATCAATGTATCTTATCATGTCTG
GATCAACTGGATAACTCAAGCTAACCAAAATCATCCCAAACTTCCCACCCCATACCCTATTACCACTGCC
AATTACCTGTGGTTTCATTTACTCTAAACCTGTGATTCCTCTGAATTATTTTCATTTTAAAGAAATTGTA
TTTGTTAAATATGTACTACAAACTTAGTAGTTGGAAGGGCTAATTCACTCCCAAAGAAGACAAGATATCC
TTGATCTGTGGATCTACCACACACAAGGCTACTTCCCTGATTAGCAGAACTACACACCAGGGCCAGGGGT
CAGATATCCACTGACCTTTGGATGGTGCTACAAGCTAGTACCAGTTGAGCCAGATAAGGTAGAAGAGGCC
AATAAAGGAGAGAACACCAGCTTGTTACACCCTGTGAGCCTGCATGGGATGGATGACCCGGAGAGAGAAG
TGTTAGAGTGGAGGTTTGACAGCCGCCTAGCATTTCATCACGTGGCCCGAGAGCTGCATCCGGAGTACTT
CAAGAACTGC
Features (pLannotate 1.2.2; 34 found; start..end, strand, type, name):
     48..305     +  LTR            5' LTR (truncated): truncated 5' long terminal repeat (LTR) from HIV-1
    352..477     +  misc_feature   HIV-1 Ψ: packaging signal of human immunodeficiency virus type 1
    461..799     +  CDS            HIV-1 gag (fragment): gag protein from human immunodeficiency virus 1; gag
    974..1207    +  misc_feature   RRE: The Rev response element (RRE) of HIV-1 allows for Rev-dependent mRNA export from the nucleus to the cytoplasm.
   1584..1684    +  CDS            Rev (fragment): human immunodeficiency virus 1 (HIV-1) Rev protein; rev; enhances nuclear export of unspliced and incompletely spliced viral mRNAs
   1721..1838    +  misc_feature   cPPT/CTS: central polypurine tract and central termination sequence of HIV-1
   1875..1907    -  misc_feature   MCS (fragment): pBluescript multiple cloning site
   1991..2398    +  promoter       SFFV promoter: spleen focus-forming virus long terminal repeat (LTR) promoter
   2420..5995    +  CDS            RTN4: RTN4_HUMAN - Also known as KIAA0886, NOGO From Homo sapiens (Human).
   6010..6040    +  misc_feature   MCS (fragment): pUC18/19 multiple cloning site
   6041..6059    +  misc_feature   MCS (fragment): pBluescript multiple cloning site
   6059..6564    +  misc_feature   WPRE (fragment): woodchuck hepatitis virus posttranscriptional regulatory element
   6557..7743    +  promoter       UbC promoter: human ubiquitin C promoter
   7779..8495    +  CDS            Emerald: Emerald is a basic (constitutively fluorescent) green fluorescent protein published in 1998, derived from Aequorea victoria. It is reported to be a very rapidly-maturing weak dimer.
   8523..8591    +  CDS            nef (fragment): NEF_HV1Z2 - Experimental evidence at protein level: Swiss-Prot protein existence level 1. Extracellular Nef protein targets CD4(+) T-lymphocytes for apoptosis by interacting with CXCR4 surface receptors. From Human immunodeficiency virus type 1 group M subtype D (isolate Z2/CDC-Z34) (HIV-1).
   8593..8826    +  LTR            3' LTR (ΔU3): self-inactivating 3' long terminal repeat (LTR) from HIV-1
   8851..8869    -  promoter       SP6 promoter: promoter for bacteriophage SP6 RNA polymerase
   9097..9376    +  CDS            TcR (fragment): tetracycline efflux protein; tet; confers resistance to tetracycline
   9377..9425    -  misc_feature   bom (fragment): basis of mobility region from pBR322
   9527..9562    -  CDS            rop (fragment): Rop protein, which maintains plasmids at low copy number; rop
   9657..9761    +  promoter       AmpR promoter: bla
   9762..10622   +  CDS            AmpR: β-lactamase; bla; confers resistance to ampicillin, carbenicillin, and related antibiotics
  10793..11381   +  rep_origin     ori: high-copy-number ColE1/pMB1/pBR322/pUC origin of replication
  11564..11620   +  CDS            lacI (fragment): lac repressor; lacI; The lac repressor binds to the lac operator to inhibit transcription in E. coli. This inhibition can be relieved by adding lactose or isopropyl-β-D-thiogalactopyranoside (IPTG).
  11627..11956   +  promoter       SV40 promoter: SV40 enhancer and early promoter
  12156..12275   +  CDS            gpt (fragment): XGPT_ECOLI - Also known as gpp, gxu. Experimental evidence at protein level: Swiss-Prot protein existence level 1. Purine salvage pathway enzyme that catalyzes the transfer of the ribosyl-5-phosphate group from 5-phospho-alpha-D-ribose 1- diphosphate (PRPP) to the N9 position of the 6-oxopurines guanine and xanthine to form the corresponding ribonucleotides GMP (guanosine 5'- monophosphate) and XMP (xanthosine 5'-monophosphate), with the release of PPi. To a lesser extent, also acts on hypoxanthine (PubMed:9100006, PubMed:3886014). Does not ribophosphorylate adenine (PubMed:3886014). From Esch
  12275..12610   +  CDS            gpt (fragment): XGPT_ECOLI - Also known as gpp, gxu. Experimental evidence at protein level: Swiss-Prot protein existence level 1. Purine salvage pathway enzyme that catalyzes the transfer of the ribosyl-5-phosphate group from 5-phospho-alpha-D-ribose 1- diphosphate (PRPP) to the N9 position of the 6-oxopurines guanine and xanthine to form the corresponding ribonucleotides GMP (guanosine 5'- monophosphate) and XMP (xanthosine 5'-monophosphate), with the release of PPi. To a lesser extent, also acts on hypoxanthine (PubMed:9100006, PubMed:3886014). Does not ribophosphorylate adenine (PubMed:3886014). From Esch
  12705..13010   +  CDS            frsA (fragment): FRSA_ECOLI - Also known as yafA. Experimental evidence at protein level: Swiss-Prot protein existence level 1. Catalyzes the hydrolysis of esters (PubMed:15808744). Displays esterase activity toward pNP-butyrate (PubMed:15808744). May stimulate mixed-acid fermentation by acting as a fermentation/respiration switch that down-regulates respiration and up- regulates fermentation rates (PubMed:15169777). From Escherichia coli (strain K12).
  13014..13088   +  CDS            small t antigen (fragment): SV40 (simian virus 40) small t antigen
  13090..13155   +  intron         small t intron: SV40 (simian virus 40) small t antigen intron
  13285..13305   +  CDS            SV40 NLS: nuclear localization signal of SV40 (simian virus 40) large T antigen
  13624..13707   +  CDS            large T antigen (fragment): large T antigen from SV40 (simian virus 40)
  13730..13864   +  polyA_signal   SV40 poly(A) signal: SV40 polyadenylation signal
  14032..14360   +  LTR            3' LTR (fragment): 3' long terminal repeat (LTR) from HIV-1
