[The description below was written by a language model from this plasmid's Addgene catalogue record and pLannotate feature annotations shown in this document.]
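Description:
pLV-SFFV-RTN4-WPRE-UbC-Emerald is a 14.4 kb HIV-1-based lentiviral transfer plasmid for mammalian expression, built on the pLV-SFFV-MCS-WPRE-UbC-Emerald backbone. It is propagated in E. coli through a high-copy ColE1/pUC-type origin and selected with ampicillin via the β-lactamase gene. The bacterial part of the backbone also carries remnants of older vector lineages. These include fragments of the tetracycline resistance gene, bom and rop, and an SV40 promoter followed by gpt fragments, SV40 small t intron/T antigen pieces and an SV40 poly(A) signal. The record assigns none of these a role.

The viral portion runs from a truncated 5' LTR through the Ψ packaging signal with an adjoining gag fragment, the Rev response element and the cPPT/CTS, ending in a ΔU3 self-inactivating 3' LTR. Together these elements allow the genomic RNA to be exported from the nucleus, packaged, reverse transcribed and integrated, while LTR promoter activity is disabled after integration. An additional HIV-1 LTR fragment is annotated at the very end of the linearised sequence, immediately upstream of the truncated 5' LTR on the circular map.

Two independent expression cassettes sit between the LTRs. The spleen focus-forming virus LTR promoter drives human reticulon 4 (RTN4, also known as NOGO), and the roughly 3.6 kb open reading frame is followed by a WPRE, annotated as a fragment, which enhances transcript stability and expression. Downstream, the human ubiquitin C promoter drives Emerald, a green fluorescent protein derived from Aequorea victoria. No tag on RTN4 is recorded, so Emerald serves as a separate, unfused marker of transduced cells. The construct is intended for producing lentivirus that overexpresses RTN4 while identifying expressing cells by green fluorescence.
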