Addgene plasmid #225938: pLV-SFFV-RTN4-WPRE-UbC-Emerald
Purpose: Lentiviral vector plasmid expressing human reticulon 4 (RTN4) under the spleen focus-forming virus (SFFV) promoter and Emerald under the Ubiquitin C (UbC) promoter
Depositing lab: Richard Eva & Bart Nieuwenhuis & Evan Reid. Depositing organization: University of Cambridge.
Backbone
  Vector backbone: pLV-SFFV-MCS-WPRE-UbC-Emerald (Addgene #211796)
  Backbone manufacturer: Bart Nieuwenhuis
  Vector type: Mammalian Expression, Lentiviral
Growth in bacteria
  Bacterial resistance: Ampicillin, 100 μg/mL
  Growth temperature: 37°C
  Growth strain: NEB Stable
  Copy number: High Copy
Gene/Insert 1
  Gene/Insert name: RTN4 (alt name: Reticulon 4)
  Species: H. sapiens (human)
  Insert size (bp): 3579
  Entrez Gene: RTN4 (a.k.a. ASY, NI220/250, NOGO, NSP, NSP-CL, Nbla00271, Nbla10545, RTN-X, RTN4-A, RTN4-B1, RTN4-B2, RTN4-C)
  Promoter: SFFV
  Cloning method: Unknown
  Sequencing primers: 5′ n/a
Gene/Insert 2
  Gene/Insert name: Emerald (alt name: EmGFP)
  Species: A. victoria
  Insert size (bp): 717
  Promoter: UbC
  Cloning method: Unknown
  Sequencing primers: 5′ n/a
Resource information
  A portion of this plasmid was derived from a plasmid made by: VectorBuilder
Terms and licenses: Academic/Nonprofit Terms; Industry Terms: Not Available to Industry
How to cite: pLV-SFFV-RTN4-WPRE-UbC-Emerald was a gift from Richard Eva & Bart Nieuwenhuis & Evan Reid (Addgene plasmid # 225938 ; http://n2t.net/addgene:225938 ; RRID:Addgene_225938)
